Addgene plasmid #208129: AiP12098 - pAAV-AiE0374m-minBglobin-SYFP2-WPRE3-BGHpA (Alias: CN2098)
Purpose: Direct-expressing SYFP2 in astrocytes AAV Virus
Depositing lab: Allen Institute for Brain Science & Boaz Levi. Depositing organization: Allen Institute. Publication: A suite of enhancer AAVs and transgenic mouse lines for genetic access to cortical cell types. Ben-Simon Y, Hooper M, Narayan S, Daigle TL, Dwivedi D, Way SW, Oster A, Stafford DA, Mich JK, Taormina MJ, Martinez RA, Opitz-Araya X, Roth JR, Alexander JR, Allen S, Amster A, Arbuckle J, Ayala A, Baker PM, Bakken TE, Barcelli T, Barta S, Bendrick J, Bertagnolli D, Bielstein C, Bishwakarma P, Bowlus J, Boyer G, Brouner K, Casian B, Casper T, Chakka AB, Chakrabarty R, Chance RK, Chavan S, Clark M, Colbert K, Collman F, Daniel S, Departee M, DiValentin P, Donadio N, Dotson N, Egdorf T, Fliss T, Gabitto M, Garcia J, Gary A, Gasperini M, Gloe J, Goldy J, Gore BB, Graybuck L, Greisman N, Haeseleer F, Halterman C, Haradon Z, Hastings SD, Helback O, Ho W, Hockemeyer D, Huang C, Huff S, Hunker A, Johansen N, Jones D, Juneau Z, Kalmbach B, Kannan M, Khem S, Kussick E, Kutsal R, Larsen R, Lee C, Lee AY, Leibly M, Lenz GH, Li S, Liang E, Lusk N, Madigan Z, Malloy J, Malone J, McCue R, Melchor J, Mollenkopf T, Moosman S, Morin E, Newman D, Ng L, Ngo K, Omstead V, Otto S, Oyama A, Pena N, Pham T, Phillips E, Pom CA, Potekhina L, Ransford S, Ray PL, Rette D, Reynoldson C, Rimorin C, Rocha D, Ruiz A, Sanchez REA, Sawyer L, Sedeno-Cortes A, Sevigny JP, Shapovalova N, Shepard N, Shulga L, Sigler AR, Siverts L, Soliman S, Somasundaram S, Staats B, Stewart K, Szelenyi E, Tieu M, Trader C, Tran A, van Velthoven CTJ, Walker M, Wang Y, Weed N, Wirthlin M, Wood T, Wynalda B, Yao Z, Zhou T, Ariza J, Dee N, Reding M, Ronellenfitch K, Mufti S, Sunkin SM, Smith KA, Esposito L, Waters J, Thyagarajan B, Yao S, Lein ES, Zeng H, Levi BP, Ngai J, Ting JT, Tasic B. Cell. 2025 May 16:S0092-8674(25)00513-6. doi: 10.1016/j.cell.2025.05.002. PubMed 40403729.
Backbone
  Vector backbone: rAAV
  Backbone manufacturer: Allen Institute for Brain Science
  Vector type: AAV
Growth in bacteria
  Bacterial resistance: Ampicillin, 100 μg/mL
  Growth temperature: 37°C
  Growth strain: NEB Stable
  Copy number: High Copy
Gene/Insert
  Gene/Insert name: SYFP2
  Species: Synthetic
  Insert size (bp): 720
  Mutation: NA
  Promoter: Beta Globin minimal promoter
  Cloning method: Gibson Cloning
Terms and licenses: Academic/Nonprofit Terms; Industry Terms: Not Available to Industry
Depositor comments: Funded by the Brain Initiative. Please visit https://doi.org/10.1101/2023.09.20.558718 for bioRxiv preprint.
How to cite: AiP12098 - pAAV-AiE0374m-minBglobin-SYFP2-WPRE3-BGHpA (Alias: CN2098) was a gift from Allen Institute for Brain Science & Boaz Levi (Addgene plasmid # 208129 ; http://n2t.net/addgene:208129 ; RRID:Addgene_208129)
