[The description below was written by a language model from this plasmid's Addgene catalogue record and pLannotate feature annotations shown in this document.]
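Description:
AiP12098 - pAAV-AiE0374m-minBglobin-SYFP2-WPRE3-BGHpA (alias CN2098) is a recombinant AAV transfer plasmid of about 4.5 kb, built on an rAAV backbone, for producing enhancer-driven reporter virus. It is maintained in bacteria through a high-copy ColE1/pUC-type origin and selected with ampicillin via the β-lactamase gene and its own promoter. An f1 phage origin is also present, along with short remnants of pBR322 bom and rop sequences. The record lists a recombination-deficient growth strain, a common choice for plasmids carrying repeat-rich ITRs.

The payload lies between AAV2 inverted terminal repeats, which provide the signals for genome replication and packaging into capsids. The right ITR is annotated in full, while the left one is detected only as short fragments in the sequencing result. According to the construct name, the cassette begins with the enhancer AiE0374m placed upstream of a minimal beta-globin promoter. Neither element is picked up by the automated annotation, but the unannotated stretch between the left ITR and the coding sequence is where they would sit. In this design the minimal promoter has little activity on its own, so expression depends on the cell-type specificity of the enhancer. It drives SYFP2, a rapidly maturing monomeric yellow fluorescent protein derived from Aequorea victoria. This is followed by WPRE3, a shortened woodchuck posttranscriptional regulatory element (seen as two WPRE fragments) that boosts transcript expression, and the bovine growth hormone polyadenylation signal.

The stated purpose is direct, recombinase-independent SYFP2 expression in astrocytes after AAV delivery. The plasmid belongs to a collection of enhancer AAVs developed for genetic access to cortical cell types.
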