Features (pLannotate 1.2.2; 14 found; start..end, strand, type, name):
     12..39      +  repeat_region  AAV2 ITR (fragment): inverted terminal repeat of adeno-associated virus serotype 2 inverted
     68..95      +  repeat_region  AAV2 ITR (fragment): inverted terminal repeat of adeno-associated virus serotype 2 inverted
    536..1252    +  CDS            SYFP2: SYFP2 is a basic (constitutively fluorescent) yellow fluorescent protein published in 2006, derived from Aequorea victoria. It is reported to be a very rapidly-maturing monomer with moderate acid sensitivity.
   1292..1449    +  misc_feature   WPRE (fragment): woodchuck hepatitis virus posttranscriptional regulatory element
   1455..1535    +  misc_feature   WPRE (fragment): woodchuck hepatitis virus posttranscriptional regulatory element
   1552..1663    +  polyA_signal   bGH poly(A) signal: bovine growth hormone polyadenylation signal
   1781..1921    +  repeat_region  AAV2 ITR: inverted terminal repeat of adeno-associated virus serotype 2 inverted
   1926..1977    -  misc_feature   bom (fragment): basis of mobility region from pBR322
   1996..2451    +  rep_origin     f1 ori (sequence partly withheld): f1 bacteriophage origin of replication; arrow indicates direction of (+) strand synthesis
   2452..2501    -  misc_feature   bom (fragment): basis of mobility region from pBR322
   2603..2638    -  CDS            rop (fragment): Rop protein, which maintains plasmids at low copy number; rop
   2733..2837    +  promoter       AmpR promoter: bla
   2838..3698    +  CDS            AmpR: β-lactamase; bla; confers resistance to ampicillin, carbenicillin, and related antibiotics
   3869..4457    +  rep_origin     ori: high-copy-number ColE1/pMB1/pBR322/pUC origin of replication
>Addgene plasmid #208129 | AiP12098 - pAAV-AiE0374m-minBglobin-SYFP2-WPRE3-BGHpA (Alias: CN2098) | addgene full sequence | sequence record 410529 | Addgene NGS Result
CCTGCAGGCAGCTGCGCGCTCGCTCGCTCACTGAGGCCGCCCGGGCGTCGGGCGACCTTTGGTCGCCCGG
CCTCAGTGAGCGAGCGAGCGCGCAGAGAGGGAGTGGCCAACTCCATCACTAGGGGTTCCTGCGGCCGCAC
GCGTGATGGGTGGGACCAGGAAGGGACTGGGCAGGAGCTCATTTTGGGATAGGGGAGGGGACAGCTGAGG
GGTTACAGATGGAGTAAAGCAAAGCCCAGGCATCCTATGGGAGGTCTGGCTAAAAGCCAGGGTCCTACTT
GCCCCCACGCTCCACCCAACTCAATCCCTGCCCCTTAGACCTCCTCCCACCAGGGGGCTGGCTACACCCC
AGTAAGTTTTAACAAGGCACCCCTCCCCTTGGCAGGACTCACAGGGAAGGTTTTGTCTTGCTCAGCCCAG
TTTCTCCAGCGCCTCTGAGCTCGGGCTGGGCATAAAAGTCAGGGCAGAGCCATCTATTGCTTACATTTGC
TTCTGGGATCCAGATCTTTCGAAGCTAGCGCTACCGGTCGCCACCATGGTGAGCAAGGGCGAGGAGCTGT
TCACCGGGGTGGTGCCCATCCTGGTCGAGCTGGACGGCGACGTAAACGGCCACAAGTTCAGCGTGTCCGG
CGAGGGCGAGGGCGATGCCACCTACGGCAAGCTGACCCTGAAGCTGATCTGCACCACCGGCAAGCTGCCC
GTGCCCTGGCCCACCCTCGTGACCACCCTGGGCTACGGCGTGCAGTGCTTCGCCCGCTACCCCGACCACA
TGAAGCAGCACGACTTCTTCAAGTCCGCCATGCCCGAAGGCTACGTCCAGGAGCGCACCATCTTCTTCAA
GGACGACGGCAACTACAAGACCCGCGCCGAGGTGAAGTTCGAGGGCGACACCCTGGTGAACCGCATCGAG
CTGAAGGGCATCGACTTCAAGGAGGACGGCAACATCCTGGGGCACAAGCTGGAGTACAACTACAACAGCC
ACAACGTCTATATCACCGCCGACAAGCAGAAGAACGGCATCAAGGCCAACTTCAAGATCCGCCACAACAT
CGAGGACGGCGGCGTGCAGCTCGCCGACCACTACCAGCAGAACACCCCCATCGGCGACGGCCCCGTGCTG
CTGCCCGACAACCACTACCTGAGCTACCAGTCCAAGCTGAGCAAAGACCCCAACGAGAAGCGCGATCACA
TGGTCCTGCTGGAGTTCGTGACCGCCGCCGGGATCACTCTCGGCATGGACGAGCTGTACAAGTAAGTCGA
CGGCGCGCCGCGGCCGCGAATTCGATATCATAATCAACCTCTGGATTACAAAATTTGTGAAAGATTGACT
GGTATTCTTAACTATGTTGCTCCTTTTACGCTATGTGGATACGCTGCTTTAATGCCTTTGTATCATGCTA
TTGCTTCCCGTATGGCTTTCATTTTCTCCTCCTTGTATAAATCCTGGTTAGTTCTTGCCACGGCGGAACT
CATCGCCGCCTGCCTTGCCCGCTGCTGGACAGGGGCTCGGCTGTTGGGCACTGACAATTCCGTGGCTCGA
GAGATCTTCGACTGTGCCTTCTAGTTGCCAGCCATCTGTTGTTTGCCCCTCCCCCGTGCCTTCCTTGACC
CTGGAAGGTGCCACTCCCACTGTCCTTTCCTAATAAAATGAGGAAATTGCATCGCATTGTCTGAGTAGGT
GTCATTCTATTCTGGGGGGTGGGGTGGGGCAGGACAGCAAGGGGGAGGATTGGGAAGACAATAGCAGGCA
TGAGATCTCACGTGCGGACCGAGCGGCCGCAGGAACCCCTAGTGATGGAGTTGGCCACTCCCTCTCTGCG
CGCTCGCTCGCTCACTGAGGCCGGGCGACCAAAGGTCGCCCGACGCCCGGGCTTTGCCCGGGCGGCCTCA
GTGAGCGAGCGAGCGCGCAGCTGCCTGCAGGGGCGCCTGATGCGGTATTTTCTCCTTACGCATCTGTGCG
GTATTTCACACCGCATA
[95 nt withheld, positions 1978-2072]
T
[46 nt withheld, positions 2074-2119]
C
[141 nt withheld, positions 2121-2261]
CCTTTGACGTTGGAGTCCACGTTCTTT
[37 nt withheld, positions 2289-2325]
ACTCTATCTCGGGCTATTCTTTTGATTTATAAGGGATTTTGCCGATTTCGGTCTATTGGTTAAAAAATGA
GCTGATTTAACAAAAATTTAACGCGAATTTTAACAAAATATTAACGTTTACAATTTTATGGTGCACTCTC
AGTACAATCTGCTCTGATGCCGCATAGTTAAGCCAGCCCCGACACCCGCCAACACCCGCTGACGCGCCCT
GACGGGCTTGTCTGCTCCCGGCATCCGCTTACAGACAAGCTGTGACCGTCTCCGGGAGCTGCATGTGTCA
GAGGTTTTCACCGTCATCACCGAAACGCGCGAGACGAAAGGGCCTCGTGATACGCCTATTTTTATAGGTT
AATGTCATGATAATAATGGTTTCTTAGACGTCAGGTGGCACTTTTCGGGGAAATGTGCGCGGAACCCCTA
TTTGTTTATTTTTCTAAATACATTCAAATATGTATCCGCTCATGAGACAATAACCCTGATAAATGCTTCA
ATAATATTGAAAAAGGAAGAGTATGAGTATTCAACATTTCCGTGTCGCCCTTATTCCCTTTTTTGCGGCA
TTTTGCCTTCCTGTTTTTGCTCACCCAGAAACGCTGGTGAAAGTAAAAGATGCTGAAGATCAGTTGGGTG
CACGAGTGGGTTACATCGAACTGGATCTCAACAGCGGTAAGATCCTTGAGAGTTTTCGCCCCGAAGAACG
TTTTCCAATGATGAGCACTTTTAAAGTTCTGCTATGTGGCGCGGTATTATCCCGTATTGACGCCGGGCAA
GAGCAACTCGGTCGCCGCATACACTATTCTCAGAATGACTTGGTTGAGTACTCACCAGTCACAGAAAAGC
ATCTTACGGATGGCATGACAGTAAGAGAATTATGCAGTGCTGCCATAACCATGAGTGATAACACTGCGGC
CAACTTACTTCTGACAACGATCGGAGGACCGAAGGAGCTAACCGCTTTTTTGCACAACATGGGGGATCAT
GTAACTCGCCTTGATCGTTGGGAACCGGAGCTGAATGAAGCCATACCAAACGACGAGCGTGACACCACGA
TGCCTGTAGCAATGGCAACAACGTTGCGCAAACTATTAACTGGCGAACTACTTACTCTAGCTTCCCGGCA
ACAATTAATAGACTGGATGGAGGCGGATAAAGTTGCAGGACCACTTCTGCGCTCGGCCCTTCCGGCTGGC
TGGTTTATTGCTGATAAATCTGGAGCCGGTGAGCGTGGGTCTCGCGGTATCATTGCAGCACTGGGGCCAG
ATGGTAAGCCCTCCCGTATCGTAGTTATCTACACGACGGGGAGTCAGGCAACTATGGATGAACGAAATAG
ACAGATCGCTGAGATAGGTGCCTCACTGATTAAGCATTGGTAACTGTCAGACCAAGTTTACTCATATATA
CTTTAGATTGATTTAAAACTTCATTTTTAATTTAAAAGGATCTAGGTGAAGATCCTTTTTGATAATCTCA
TGACCAAAATCCCTTAACGTGAGTTTTCGTTCCACTGAGCGTCAGACCCCGTAGAAAAGATCAAAGGATC
TTCTTGAGATCCTTTTTTTCTGCGCGTAATCTGCTGCTTGCAAACAAAAAAACCACCGCTACCAGCGGTG
GTTTGTTTGCCGGATCAAGAGCTACCAACTCTTTTTCCGAAGGTAACTGGCTTCAGCAGAGCGCAGATAC
CAAATACTGTTCTTCTAGTGTAGCCGTAGTTAGGCCACCACTTCAAGAACTCTGTAGCACCGCCTACATA
CCTCGCTCTGCTAATCCTGTTACCAGTGGCTGCTGCCAGTGGCGATAAGTCGTGTCTTACCGGGTTGGAC
TCAAGACGATAGTTACCGGATAAGGCGCAGCGGTCGGGCTGAACGGGGGGTTCGTGCACACAGCCCAGCT
TGGAGCGAACGACCTACACCGAACTGAGATACCTACAGCGTGAGCTATGAGAAAGCGCCACGCTTCCCGA
AGGGAGAAAGGCGGACAGGTATCCGGTAAGCGGCAGGGTCGGAACAGGAGAGCGCACGAGGGAGCTTCCA
GGGGGAAACGCCTGGTATCTTTATAGTCCTGTCGGGTTTCGCCACCTCTGACTTGAGCGTCGATTTTTGT
GATGCTCGTCAGGGGGGCGGAGCCTATGGAAAAACGCCAGCAACGCGGCCTTTTTACGGTTCCTGGCCTT
TTGCTGGCCTTTTGCTCACATGT
